>Addgene plasmid #122172 | p12xEGFP-N1 | addgene full sequence | sequence record 236300 | Addgene NGS Result
CGTTACATAACTTACGGTAAATGGCCCGCCTGGCTGACCGCCCAACGACCCCCGCCCATTGACGTCAATA
ATGACGTATGTTCCCATAGTAACGCCAATAGGGACTTTCCATTGACGTCAATGGGTGGAGTATTTACGGT
AAACTGCCCACTTGGCAGTACATCAAGTGTATCATATGCCAAGTACGCCCCCTATTGACGTCAATGACGG
TAAATGGCCCGCCTGGCATTATGCCCAGTACATGACCTTATGGGACTTTCCTACTTGGCAGTACATCTAC
GTATTAGTCATCGCTATTACCATGGTGATGCGGTTTTGGCAGTACATCAATGGGCGTGGATAGCGGTTTG
ACTCACGGGGATTTCCAAGTCTCCACCCCATTGACGTCAATGGGAGTTTGTTTTGGCACCAAAATCAACG
GGACTTTCCAAAATGTCGTAACAACTCCGCCCCATTGACGCAAATGGGCGGTAGGCGTGTACGGTGGGAG
GTCTATATAAGCAGAGCTGGTTTAGTGAACCGTCAGATCCGCTAGCGCTACCGGACTCAGATCTCGAGCT
CAAGCTTGAAATCGAATTCCCGCGGGCCCGGGATCCACCGGTCGCCACCATGGTGAGCAAGGGCGAGGAG
CTGTTCACCGGGGTGGTGCCCATCCTGGTCGAGCTGGACGGCGACGTAAACGGCCACAAGTTCAGCGTGT
CCGGCGAGGGCGAGGGCGATGCCACCTACGGCAAGCTGACCCTGAAGTTCATCTGCACCACCGGCAAGCT
GCCCGTGCCCTGGCCCACCCTCGTGACCACCCTGACCTACGGCGTGCAGTGCTTCAGCCGCTACCCCGAC
CACATGAAGCAGCACGACTTCTTCAAGTCCGCCATGCCCGAAGGCTACGTCCAGGAGCGCACCATCTTCT
TCAAGGACGACGGCAACTACAAGACCCGCGCCGAGGTGAAGTTCGAGGGCGACACCCTGGTGAACCGCAT
CGAGCTGAAGGGCATCGACTTCAAGGAGGACGGCAACATCCTGGGGCACAAGCTGGAGTACAACTACAAC
AGCCACAACGTCTATATCATGGCCGACAAGCAGAAGAACGGCATCAAGGTGAACTTCAAGATCCGCCACA
ACATCGAGGACGGCAGCGTGCAGCTCGCCGACCACTACCAGCAGAACACCCCCATCGGCGACGGCCCCGT
GCTGCTGCCCGACAACCACTACCTGAGCACCCAGTCCGCCCTGAGCAAAGACCCCAACGAGAAGCGCGAT
CACATGGTCCTGCTGGAGTTCGTGACCGCCGCCGGGATCACTCTCGGCATGGACGAGCTGTACAAGGGTC
CGGTCGCCACCATGGTGAGCAAGGGCGAGGAGCTGTTCACCGGGGTGGTGCCCATCCTGGTCGAGCTGGA
CGGCGACGTAAACGGCCACAAGTTCAGCGTGTCCGGCGAGGGCGAGGGCGATGCCACCTACGGCAAGCTG
ACCCTGAAGTTCATCTGCACCACCGGCAAGCTGCCCGTGCCCTGGCCCACCCTCGTGACCACCCTGACCT
ACGGCGTGCAGTGCTTCAGCCGCTACCCCGACCACATGAAGCAGCACGACTTCTTCAAGTCCGCCATGCC
CGAAGGCTACGTCCAGGAGCGCACCATCTTCTTCAAGGACGACGGCAACTACAAGACCCGCGCCGAGGTG
AAGTTCGAGGGCGACACCCTGGTGAACCGCATCGAGCTGAAGGGCATCGACTTCAAGGAGGACGGCAACA
TCCTGGGGCACAAGCTGGAGTACAACTACAACAGCCACAACGTCTATATCATGGCCGACAAGCAGAAGAA
CGGCATCAAGGTGAACTTCAAGATCCGCCACAACATCGAGGACGGCAGCGTGCAGCTCGCCGACCACTAC
CAGCAGAACACCCCCATCGGCGACGGCCCCGTGCTGCTGCCCGACAACCACTACCTGAGCACCCAGTCCG
CCCTGAGCAAAGACCCCAACGAGAAGCGCGATCACATGGTCCTGCTGGAGTTCGTGACCGCCGCCGGGAT
CACTCTCGGCATGGACGAGCTGTATAAGGGTCCGGTCGCCACCATGGTGAGCAAGGGCGAGGAGCTGTTC
ACCGGGGTGGTGCCCATCCTGGTCGAGCTGGACGGCGACGTAAACGGCCACAAGTTCAGCGTGTCCGGCG
AGGGCGAGGGCGATGCCACCTACGGCAAGCTGACCCTGAAGTTCATCTGCACCACCGGCAAGCTGCCCGT
GCCCTGGCCCACCCTCGTGACCACCCTGACCTACGGCGTGCAGTGCTTCAGCCGCTACCCCGACCACATG
AAGCAGCACGACTTCTTCAAGTCCGCCATGCCCGAAGGCTACGTCCAGGAGCGCACCATCTTCTTCAAGG
ACGACGGCAACTACAAGACCCGCGCCGAGGTGAAGTTCGAGGGCGACACCCTGGTGAACCGCATCGAGCT
GAAGGGCATCGACTTCAAGGAGGACGGCAACATCCTGGGGCACAAGCTGGAGTACAACTACAACAGCCAC
AACGTCTATATCATGGCCGACAAGCAGAAGAACGGCATCAAGGTGAACTTCAAGATCCGCCACAACATCG
AGGACGGCAGCGTGCAGCTCGCCGACCACTACCAGCAGAACACCCCCATCGGCGACGGCCCCGTGCTGCT
GCCCGACAACCACTACCTGAGCACCCAGTCCGCCCTGAGCAAAGACCCCAACGAGAAGCGCGATCACATG
GTCCTGCTGGAGTTCGTGACCGCCGCCGGGATCACTCTCGGCATGGACGAGCTGTATAAGGGTCCGGTCG
CCACCATGGTGAGCAAGGGCGAGGAGCTGTTCACCGGGGTGGTGCCCATCCTGGTCGAGCTGGACGGCGA
CGTAAACGGCCACAAGTTCAGCGTGTCCGGCGAGGGCGAGGGCGATGCCACCTACGGCAAGCTGACCCTG
AAGTTCATCTGCACCACCGGCAAGCTGCCCGTGCCCTGGCCCACCCTCGTGACCACCCTGACCTACGGCG
TGCAGTGCTTCAGCCGCTACCCCGACCACATGAAGCAGCACGACTTCTTCAAGTCCGCCATGCCCGAAGG
CTACGTCCAGGAGCGCACCATCTTCTTCAAGGACGACGGCAACTACAAGACCCGCGCCGAGGTGAAGTTC
GAGGGCGACACCCTGGTGAACCGCATCGAGCTGAAGGGCATCGACTTCAAGGAGGACGGCAACATCCTGG
GGCACAAGCTGGAGTACAACTACAACAGCCACAACGTCTATATCATGGCCGACAAGCAGAAGAACGGCAT
CAAGGTGAACTTCAAGATCCGCCACAACATCGAGGACGGCAGCGTGCAGCTCGCCGACCACTACCAGCAG
AACACCCCCATCGGCGACGGCCCCGTGCTGCTGCCCGACAACCACTACCTGAGCACCCAGTCCGCCCTGA
GCAAAGACCCCAACGAGAAGCGCGATCACATGGTCCTGCTGGAGTTCGTGACCGCCGCCGGGATCACTCT
CGGCATGGACGAGCTGTACAAGATGGTGAGCAAGGGCGAGGAGCTGTTCACCGGGGTGGTGCCCATCCTG
GTCGAGCTGGACGGCGACGTAAACGGCCACAAGTTCAGCGTGTCCGGCGAGGGCGAGGGCGATGCCACCT
ACGGCAAGCTGACCCTGAAGTTCATCTGCACCACCGGCAAGCTGCCCGTGCCCTGGCCCACCCTCGTGAC
CACCCTGACCTACGGCGTGCAGTGCTTCAGCCGCTACCCCGACCACATGAAGCAGCACGACTTCTTCAAG
TCCGCCATGCCCGAAGGCTACGTCCAGGAGCGCACCATCTTCTTCAAGGACGACGGCAACTACAAGACCC
GCGCCGAGGTGAAGTTCGAGGGCGACACCCTGGTGAACCGCATCGAGCTGAAGGGCATCGACTTCAAGGA
GGACGGCAACATCCTGGGGCACAAGCTGGAGTACAACTACAACAGCCACAACGTCTATATCATGGCCGAC
AAGCAGAAGAACGGCATCAAGGTGAACTTCAAGATCCGCCACAACATCGAGGACGGCAGCGTGCAGCTCG
CCGACCACTACCAGCAGAACACCCCCATCGGCGACGGCCCCGTGCTGCTGCCCGACAACCACTACCTGAG
CACCCAGTCCGCCCTGAGCAAAGACCCCAACGAGAAGCGCGATCACATGGTCCTGCTGGAGTTCGTGACC
GCCGCCGGGATCACTCTCGGCATGGACGAGCTGTACAAGGGTCCGGTCGCCACCATGGTGAGCAAGGGCG
AGGAGCTGTTCACCGGGGTGGTGCCCATCCTGGTCGAGCTGGACGGCGACGTAAACGGCCACAAGTTCAG
CGTGTCCGGCGAGGGCGAGGGCGATGCCACCTACGGCAAGCTGACCCTGAAGTTCATCTGCACCACCGGC
AAGCTGCCCGTGCCCTGGCCCACCCTCGTGACCACCCTGACCTACGGCGTGCAGTGCTTCAGCCGCTACC
CCGACCACATGAAGCAGCACGACTTCTTCAAGTCCGCCATGCCCGAAGGCTACGTCCAGGAGCGCACCAT
CTTCTTCAAGGACGACGGCAACTACAAGACCCGCGCCGAGGTGAAGTTCGAGGGCGACACCCTGGTGAAC
CGCATCGAGCTGAAGGGCATCGACTTCAAGGAGGACGGCAACATCCTGGGGCACAAGCTGGAGTACAACT
ACAACAGCCACAACGTCTATATCATGGCCGACAAGCAGAAGAACGGCATCAAGGTGAACTTCAAGATCCG
CCACAACATCGAGGACGGCAGCGTGCAGCTCGCCGACCACTACCAGCAGAACACCCCCATCGGCGACGGC
CCCGTGCTGCTGCCCGACAACCACTACCTGAGCACCCAGTCCGCCCTGAGCAAAGACCCCAACGAGAAGC
GCGATCACATGGTCCTGCTGGAGTTCGTGACCGCCGCCGGGATCACTCTCGGCATGGACGAGCTGTATAA
GGGTCCGGTCGCCACCATGGTGAGCAAGGGCGAGGAGCTGTTCACCGGGGTGGTGCCCATCCTGGTCGAG
CTGGACGGCGACGTAAACGGCCACAAGTTCAGCGTGTCCGGCGAGGGCGAGGGCGATGCCACCTACGGCA
AGCTGACCCTGAAGTTCATCTGCACCACCGGCAAGCTGCCCGTGCCCTGGCCCACCCTCGTGACCACCCT
GACCTACGGCGTGCAGTGCTTCAGCCGCTACCCCGACCACATGAAGCAGCACGACTTCTTCAAGTCCGCC
ATGCCCGAAGGCTACGTCCAGGAGCGCACCATCTTCTTCAAGGACGACGGCAACTACAAGACCCGCGCCG
AGGTGAAGTTCGAGGGCGACACCCTGGTGAACCGCATCGAGCTGAAGGGCATCGACTTCAAGGAGGACGG
CAACATCCTGGGGCACAAGCTGGAGTACAACTACAACAGCCACAACGTCTATATCATGGCCGACAAGCAG
AAGAACGGCATCAAGGTGAACTTCAAGATCCGCCACAACATCGAGGACGGCAGCGTGCAGCTCGCCGACC
ACTACCAGCAGAACACCCCCATCGGCGACGGCCCCGTGCTGCTGCCCGACAACCACTACCTGAGCACCCA
GTCCGCCCTGAGCAAAGACCCCAACGAGAAGCGCGATCACATGGTCCTGCTGGAGTTCGTGACCGCCGCC
GGGATCACTCTCGGCATGGACGAGCTGTATAAGGGTCCGGTCGCCACCATGGTGAGCAAGGGCGAGGAGC
TGTTCACCGGGGTGGTGCCCATCCTGGTCGAGCTGGACGGCGACGTAAACGGCCACAAGTTCAGCGTGTC
CGGCGAGGGCGAGGGCGATGCCACCTACGGCAAGCTGACCCTGAAGTTCATCTGCACCACCGGCAAGCTG
CCCGTGCCCTGGCCCACCCTCGTGACCACCCTGACCTACGGCGTGCAGTGCTTCAGCCGCTACCCCGACC
ACATGAAGCAGCACGACTTCTTCAAGTCCGCCATGCCCGAAGGCTACGTCCAGGAGCGCACCATCTTCTT
CAAGGACGACGGCAACTACAAGACCCGCGCCGAGGTGAAGTTCGAGGGCGACACCCTGGTGAACCGCATC
GAGCTGAAGGGCATCGACTTCAAGGAGGACGGCAACATCCTGGGGCACAAGCTGGAGTACAACTACAACA
GCCACAACGTCTATATCATGGCCGACAAGCAGAAGAACGGCATCAAGGTGAACTTCAAGATCCGCCACAA
CATCGAGGACGGCAGCGTGCAGCTCGCCGACCACTACCAGCAGAACACCCCCATCGGCGACGGCCCCGTG
CTGCTGCCCGACAACCACTACCTGAGCACCCAGTCCGCCCTGAGCAAAGACCCCAACGAGAAGCGCGATC
ACATGGTCCTGCTGGAGTTCGTGACCGCCGCCGGGATCACTCTCGGCATGGACGAGCTGTACAAGATGGT
GAGCAAGGGCGAGGAGCTGTTCACCGGGGTGGTGCCCATCCTGGTCGAGCTGGACGGCGACGTAAACGGC
CACAAGTTCAGCGTGTCCGGCGAGGGCGAGGGCGATGCCACCTACGGCAAGCTGACCCTGAAGTTCATCT
GCACCACCGGCAAGCTGCCCGTGCCCTGGCCCACCCTCGTGACCACCCTGACCTACGGCGTGCAGTGCTT
CAGCCGCTACCCCGACCACATGAAGCAGCACGACTTCTTCAAGTCCGCCATGCCCGAAGGCTACGTCCAG
GAGCGCACCATCTTCTTCAAGGACGACGGCAACTACAAGACCCGCGCCGAGGTGAAGTTCGAGGGCGACA
CCCTGGTGAACCGCATCGAGCTGAAGGGCATCGACTTCAAGGAGGACGGCAACATCCTGGGGCACAAGCT
GGAGTACAACTACAACAGCCACAACGTCTATATCATGGCCGACAAGCAGAAGAACGGCATCAAGGTGAAC
TTCAAGATCCGCCACAACATCGAGGACGGCAGCGTGCAGCTCGCCGACCACTACCAGCAGAACACCCCCA
TCGGCGACGGCCCCGTGCTGCTGCCCGACAACCACTACCTGAGCACCCAGTCCGCCCTGAGCAAAGACCC
CAACGAGAAGCGCGATCACATGGTCCTGCTGGAGTTCGTGACCGCCGCCGGGATCACTCTCGGCATGGAC
GAGCTGTACAAGGGTCCGGTCGCCACCATGGTGAGCAAGGGCGAGGAGCTGTTCACCGGGGTGGTGCCCA
TCCTGGTCGAGCTGGACGGCGACGTAAACGGCCACAAGTTCAGCGTGTCCGGCGAGGGCGAGGGCGATGC
CACCTACGGCAAGCTGACCCTGAAGTTCATCTGCACCACCGGCAAGCTGCCCGTGCCCTGGCCCACCCTC
GTGACCACCCTGACCTACGGCGTGCAGTGCTTCAGCCGCTACCCCGACCACATGAAGCAGCACGACTTCT
TCAAGTCCGCCATGCCCGAAGGCTACGTCCAGGAGCGCACCATCTTCTTCAAGGACGACGGCAACTACAA
GACCCGCGCCGAGGTGAAGTTCGAGGGCGACACCCTGGTGAACCGCATCGAGCTGAAGGGCATCGACTTC
AAGGAGGACGGCAACATCCTGGGGCACAAGCTGGAGTACAACTACAACAGCCACAACGTCTATATCATGG
CCGACAAGCAGAAGAACGGCATCAAGGTGAACTTCAAGATCCGCCACAACATCGAGGACGGCAGCGTGCA
GCTCGCCGACCACTACCAGCAGAACACCCCCATCGGCGACGGCCCCGTGCTGCTGCCCGACAACCACTAC
CTGAGCACCCAGTCCGCCCTGAGCAAAGACCCCAACGAGAAGCGCGATCACATGGTCCTGCTGGAGTTCG
TGACCGCCGCCGGGATCACTCTCGGCATGGACGAGCTGTATAAGGGTCCGGTCGCCACCATGGTGAGCAA
GGGCGAGGAGCTGTTCACCGGGGTGGTGCCCATCCTGGTCGAGCTGGACGGCGACGTAAACGGCCACAAG
TTCAGCGTGTCCGGCGAGGGCGAGGGCGATGCCACCTACGGCAAGCTGACCCTGAAGTTCATCTGCACCA
CCGGCAAGCTGCCCGTGCCCTGGCCCACCCTCGTGACCACCCTGACCTACGGCGTGCAGTGCTTCAGCCG
CTACCCCGACCACATGAAGCAGCACGACTTCTTCAAGTCCGCCATGCCCGAAGGCTACGTCCAGGAGCGC
ACCATCTTCTTCAAGGACGACGGCAACTACAAGACCCGCGCCGAGGTGAAGTTCGAGGGCGACACCCTGG
TGAACCGCATCGAGCTGAAGGGCATCGACTTCAAGGAGGACGGCAACATCCTGGGGCACAAGCTGGAGTA
CAACTACAACAGCCACAACGTCTATATCATGGCCGACAAGCAGAAGAACGGCATCAAGGTGAACTTCAAG
ATCCGCCACAACATCGAGGACGGCAGCGTGCAGCTCGCCGACCACTACCAGCAGAACACCCCCATCGGCG
ACGGCCCCGTGCTGCTGCCCGACAACCACTACCTGAGCACCCAGTCCGCCCTGAGCAAAGACCCCAACGA
GAAGCGCGATCACATGGTCCTGCTGGAGTTCGTGACCGCCGCCGGGATCACTCTCGGCATGGACGAGCTG
TATAAGGGTCCGGTCGCCACCATGGTGAGCAAGGGCGAGGAGCTGTTCACCGGGGTGGTGCCCATCCTGG
TCGAGCTGGACGGCGACGTAAACGGCCACAAGTTCAGCGTGTCCGGCGAGGGCGAGGGCGATGCCACCTA
CGGCAAGCTGACCCTGAAGTTCATCTGCACCACCGGCAAGCTGCCCGTGCCCTGGCCCACCCTCGTGACC
ACCCTGACCTACGGCGTGCAGTGCTTCAGCCGCTACCCCGACCACATGAAGCAGCACGACTTCTTCAAGT
CCGCCATGCCCGAAGGCTACGTCCAGGAGCGCACCATCTTCTTCAAGGACGACGGCAACTACAAGACCCG
CGCCGAGGTGAAGTTCGAGGGCGACACCCTGGTGAACCGCATCGAGCTGAAGGGCATCGACTTCAAGGAG
GACGGCAACATCCTGGGGCACAAGCTGGAGTACAACTACAACAGCCACAACGTCTATATCATGGCCGACA
AGCAGAAGAACGGCATCAAGGTGAACTTCAAGATCCGCCACAACATCGAGGACGGCAGCGTGCAGCTCGC
CGACCACTACCAGCAGAACACCCCCATCGGCGACGGCCCCGTGCTGCTGCCCGACAACCACTACCTGAGC
ACCCAGTCCGCCCTGAGCAAAGACCCCAACGAGAAGCGCGATCACATGGTCCTGCTGGAGTTCGTGACCG
CCGCCGGGATCACTCTCGGCATGGACGAGCTGTACAAGTAAAGCGGCCGCGACTCTAGATCATAATCAGC
CATACCACATTTGTAGAGGTTTTACTTGCTTTAAAAAACCTCCCACACCTCCCCCTGAACCTGAAACATA
AAATGAATGCAATTGTTGTTGTTAACTTGTTTATTGCAGCTTATAATGGTTACAAATAAAGCAATAGCAT
CACAAATTTCACAAATAAAGCATTTTTTTCACTGCATTCTAGTTGTGGTTTGTCCAAACTCATCAATGTA
TCTTAAGGCGTAAATTGTAAGCGTTAATATTTTGTTAAAATTCGCGTTAAATTTTTGTTAAATCAGCTCA
TTTTTTAACCAATAGGCCGAAATCGGCAAAATCCCTTATAAATCAAAAGAATAGACCGAGATAGGGT
[37 nt withheld, positions 9728-9764]
AAAGAACGTGGACTCCAACGTCAAAGG
[49 nt withheld, positions 9792-9840]
T
[91 nt withheld, positions 9842-9932]
G
[124 nt withheld, positions 9934-10057]
CAGGTGGCACTTTTCGGGGAAATGTGCGCGGAACCCCTATTTGTTTATTTTTCTAAATACATTCAAATAT
GTATCCGCTCATGAGACAATAACCCTGATAAATGCTTCAATAATATTGAAAAAGGAAGAGTCCTGAGGCG
GAAAGAACCAGCTGTGGAATGTGTGTCAGTTAGGGTGTGGAAAGTCCCCAGGCTCCCCAGCAGGCAGAAG
TATGCAAAGCATGCATCTCAATTAGTCAGCAACCAGGTGTGGAAAGTCCCCAGGCTCCCCAGCAGGCAGA
AGTATGCAAAGCATGCATCTCAATTAGTCAGCAACCATAGTCCCGCCCCTAACTCCGCCCATCCCGCCCC
TAACTCCGCCCAGTTCCGCCCATTCTCCGCCCCATGGCTGACTAATTTTTTTTATTTATGCAGAGGCCGA
GGCCGCCTCGGCCTCTGAGCTATTCCAGAAGTAGTGAGGAGGCTTTTTTGGAGGCCTAGGCTTTTGCAAA
GATCGATCAAGAGACAGGATGAGGATCGTTTCGCATGATTGAACAAGATGGATTGCACGCAGGTTCTCCG
GCCGCTTGGGTGGAGAGGCTATTCGGCTATGACTGGGCACAACAGACAATCGGCTGCTCTGATGCCGCCG
TGTTCCGGCTGTCAGCGCAGGGGCGCCCGGTTCTTTTTGTCAAGACCAACCTGTCCGGTGCCCTGAATGA
ACTGCAAGACGAGGCAGCGCGGCTATCGTGGCTGGCCACGACGGGCGTTCCTTGCGCAGCTGTGCTCGAC
GTTGTCACTGAAGCGGGAAGGGACTGGCTGCTATTGGGCGAAGTGCCGGGGCAGGATCTCCTGTCATCTC
ACCTTGCTCCTGCCGAGAAAGTATCCATCATGGCTGATGCAATGCGGCGGCTGCATACGCTTGATCCGGC
TACCTGCCCATTCGACCACCAAGCGAAACATCGCATCGAGCGAGCACGTACTCGGATGGAAGCCGGTCTT
GTCGATCAGGATGATCTGGACGAAGAGCATCAGGGGCTCGCGCCAGCCGAACTGTTCGCCAGGCTCAAGG
CGAGCATGCCCGACGGCGAGGATCTCGTCGTGACCCATGGCGATGCCTGCTTGCCGAATATCATGGTGGA
AAATGGCCGCTTTTCTGGATTCATCGACTGTGGCCGGCTGGGTGTGGCGGACCGCTATCAGGACATAGCG
TTGGCTACCCGTGATATTGCTGAAGAGCTTGGCGGCGAATGGGCTGACCGCTTCCTCGTGCTTTACGGTA
TCGCCGCTCCCGATTCGCAGCGCATCGCCTTCTATCGCCTTCTTGACGAGTTCTTCTGAGCGGGACTCTG
GGGTTCGAAATGACCGACCAAGCGACGCCCAACCTGCCATCACGAGATTTCGATTCCACCGCCGCCTTCT
ATGAAAGGTTGGGCTTCGGAATCGTTTTCCGGGACGCCGGCTGGATGATCCTCCAGCGCGGGGATCTCAT
GCTGGAGTTCTTCGCCCACCCTAGGGGGAGGCTAACTGAAACACGGAAGGAGACAATACCGGAAGGAACC
CGCGCTATGACGGCAATAAAAAGACAGAATAAAACGCACGGTGTTGGGTCGTTTGTTCATAAACGCGGGG
TTCGGTCCCAGGGCTGGCACTCTGTCGATACCCCACCGAGACCCCATTGGGGCCAATACGCCCGCGTTTC
TTCCTTTTCCCCACCCCACCCCCCAAGTTCGGGTGAAGGCCCAGGGCTCGCAGCCAACGTCGGGGCGGCA
GGCCCTGCCATAGCCTCAGGTTACTCATATATACTTTAGATTGATTTAAAACTTCATTTTTAATTTAAAA
GGATCTAGGTGAAGATCCTTTTTGATAATCTCATGACCAAAATCCCTTAACGTGAGTTTTCGTTCCACTG
AGCGTCAGACCCCGTAGAAAAGATCAAAGGATCTTCTTGAGATCCTTTTTTTCTGCGCGTAATCTGCTGC
TTGCAAACAAAAAAACCACCGCTACCAGCGGTGGTTTGTTTGCCGGATCAAGAGCTACCAACTCTTTTTC
CGAAGGTAACTGGCTTCAGCAGAGCGCAGATACCAAATACTGTTCTTCTAGTGTAGCCGTAGTTAGGCCA
CCACTTCAAGAACTCTGTAGCACCGCCTACATACCTCGCTCTGCTAATCCTGTTACCAGTGGCTGCTGCC
AGTGGCGATAAGTCGTGTCTTACCGGGTTGGACTCAAGACGATAGTTACCGGATAAGGCGCAGCGGTCGG
GCTGAACGGGGGGTTCGTGCACACAGCCCAGCTTGGAGCGAACGACCTACACCGAACTGAGATACCTACA
GCGTGAGCTATGAGAAAGCGCCACGCTTCCCGAAGGGAGAAAGGCGGACAGGTATCCGGTAAGCGGCAGG
GTCGGAACAGGAGAGCGCACGAGGGAGCTTCCAGGGGGAAACGCCTGGTATCTTTATAGTCCTGTCGGGT
TTCGCCACCTCTGACTTGAGCGTCGATTTTTGTGATGCTCGTCAGGGGGGCGGAGCCTATGGAAAAACGC
CAGCAACGCGGCCTTTTTACGGTTCCTGGCCTTTTGCTGGCCTTTTGCTCACATGTTCTTTCCTGCGTTA
TCCCCTGATTCTGTGGATAACCGTATTACCGCCATGCATTAGTTATTAATAGTAATCAATTACGGGGTCA
TTAGTTCATAGCCCATATATGGAGTTCCG
Features (pLannotate 1.2.2; 25 found; start..end, strand, type, name):
      1..304     +  enhancer       CMV enhancer: human cytomegalovirus immediate early enhancer
    305..508     +  promoter       CMV promoter: human cytomegalovirus (CMV) immediate early promoter
    531..567     +  misc_feature   MCS (fragment): multiple cloning site
    610..1326    +  CDS            EGFP: EGFP is a basic (constitutively fluorescent) green fluorescent protein published in 1996, derived from Aequorea victoria. It is reported to be a rapidly-maturing weak dimer with moderate acid sensitivity.
   1342..2058    +  CDS            EGFP: EGFP is a basic (constitutively fluorescent) green fluorescent protein published in 1996, derived from Aequorea victoria. It is reported to be a rapidly-maturing weak dimer with moderate acid sensitivity.
   2074..2790    +  CDS            EGFP: EGFP is a basic (constitutively fluorescent) green fluorescent protein published in 1996, derived from Aequorea victoria. It is reported to be a rapidly-maturing weak dimer with moderate acid sensitivity.
   2806..3522    +  CDS            EGFP: EGFP is a basic (constitutively fluorescent) green fluorescent protein published in 1996, derived from Aequorea victoria. It is reported to be a rapidly-maturing weak dimer with moderate acid sensitivity.
   3523..4239    +  CDS            EGFP: EGFP is a basic (constitutively fluorescent) green fluorescent protein published in 1996, derived from Aequorea victoria. It is reported to be a rapidly-maturing weak dimer with moderate acid sensitivity.
   4255..4971    +  CDS            EGFP: EGFP is a basic (constitutively fluorescent) green fluorescent protein published in 1996, derived from Aequorea victoria. It is reported to be a rapidly-maturing weak dimer with moderate acid sensitivity.
   4987..5703    +  CDS            EGFP: EGFP is a basic (constitutively fluorescent) green fluorescent protein published in 1996, derived from Aequorea victoria. It is reported to be a rapidly-maturing weak dimer with moderate acid sensitivity.
   5719..6435    +  CDS            EGFP: EGFP is a basic (constitutively fluorescent) green fluorescent protein published in 1996, derived from Aequorea victoria. It is reported to be a rapidly-maturing weak dimer with moderate acid sensitivity.
   6436..7152    +  CDS            EGFP: EGFP is a basic (constitutively fluorescent) green fluorescent protein published in 1996, derived from Aequorea victoria. It is reported to be a rapidly-maturing weak dimer with moderate acid sensitivity.
   7168..7880    +  CDS            EGFP (fragment): the original enhanced GFP (Yang et al., 1996) mammalian codon-optimized
   7900..8612    +  CDS            EGFP (fragment): the original enhanced GFP (Yang et al., 1996) mammalian codon-optimized
   8632..9351    +  CDS            EGFP: the original enhanced GFP (Yang et al., 1996) mammalian codon-optimized
   9368..9451    +  CDS            large T antigen (fragment): large T antigen from SV40 (simian virus 40)
   9474..9595    +  polyA_signal   SV40 poly(A) signal: SV40 polyadenylation signal
   9629..10057   -  rep_origin     f1 ori (sequence partly withheld): f1 bacteriophage origin of replication; arrow indicates direction of (+) strand synthesis
  10084..10188   +  promoter       AmpR promoter: bla
  10190..10547   +  promoter       SV40 promoter: SV40 enhancer and early promoter
  10582..11376   +  CDS            NeoR/KanR: aminoglycoside phosphotransferase from Tn5; aph(3')-II (or nptII); confers resistance to neomycin, kanamycin, and G418 (Geneticin®)
  11397..11549   +  CDS            ble (fragment): BLE_KLEPN - Experimental evidence at protein level: Swiss-Prot protein existence level 1. Binding protein with a strong affinity to the bleomycin family of antibiotics. Binds to CL990; an antimitotic-antibiotic compound. From Klebsiella pneumoniae.
  11608..11655   +  polyA_signal   HSV TK poly(A) signal: herpes simplex virus thymidine kinase polyadenylation signal (Cole and Stacy, 1985)
  11984..12572   +  rep_origin     ori: high-copy-number ColE1/pMB1/pBR322/pUC origin of replication
  12687..12746   +  enhancer       CMV enhancer (fragment): human cytomegalovirus immediate early enhancer
