[The description below was written by a language model from this plasmid's Addgene catalogue record and pLannotate feature annotations shown in this document.]
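Description:
p12xEGFP-N1 is a mammalian expression plasmid built on the pEGFP-N1 backbone that encodes twelve tandem copies of enhanced green fluorescent protein. The sequenced record is 12,746 nt, and the feature table shows the human cytomegalovirus immediate early enhancer and promoter followed by a short remnant of the multiple cloning site, then twelve consecutive EGFP coding units on the same strand. Most are separated by very short spacers and a few abut directly, which is consistent with a single concatemeric open reading frame. The array is terminated by the SV40 polyadenylation signal. A short hit annotated as an SV40 large T antigen fragment lies just upstream of that signal and is most likely part of the SV40-derived 3′ region rather than an expressed element. The concatemer was assembled by restriction cloning, with the 5′ BspEI site destroyed and the 3′ NotI site retained. The depositor notes that the cloning site of the multimeric EGFP vectors differs from that of the monomeric parent.

Propagation in bacteria relies on a high-copy ColE1/pUC-type origin and kanamycin selection. The Tn5 NeoR/KanR gene is driven by a bacterial bla promoter and by the SV40 early promoter, and it ends with the HSV TK polyadenylation signal, so the same marker allows G418 selection of transfected mammalian cells. An f1 origin is also present, and a small ble fragment annotated after the resistance gene appears to be a remnant of the Tn5 region.

According to the associated publication title, the plasmid belongs to a set of EGFP concatemers made for quantitative determination of nuclear localization signal strength. In such a series, fluorescent cargoes of increasing size can be fused through the upstream cloning site to a candidate targeting sequence. The record itself states the purpose only as expression of 12xEGFP.
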