Addgene plasmid #122172: p12xEGFP-N1
Purpose: Expression of 12xEGFP
Depositing lab: Georg Mayr. Publication: A set of enhanced green fluorescent protein concatemers for quantitative determination of nuclear localization signal strength. Bohm J, Thavaraja R, Giehler S, Nalaskowski MM. Anal Biochem. 2017 Sep 15;533:48-55. doi: 10.1016/j.ab.2017.06.015. Epub 2017 Jun 30. PubMed 28669708.
Backbone
  Vector backbone: pEGFP-N1
  Vector type: Mammalian Expression
  Selectable markers: Neomycin (select with G418)
Growth in bacteria
  Bacterial resistance: Kanamycin, 50 μg/mL
  Growth temperature: 37°C
  Growth strain: DH5alpha
  Copy number: High Copy
Gene/Insert
  Gene/Insert name: 12xEGFP
  Promoter: CMV
  Cloning method: Restriction Enzyme; 5′ cloning site BspEI (destroyed during cloning); 3′ cloning site NotI (not destroyed)
  Sequencing primers: 5′ AGCTGGTTTAGTGAACCGTCA
Terms and licenses: Academic/Nonprofit Terms; Industry Terms: Not Available to Industry
Depositor comments: Please note: The MCS of multimeric EGFP vectors differs from the MCS of the monomeric EGFP vector (pEGFP-N1): G CTA GCG CTA CCG GAC TCA GAT CTC GAG CTC AAG CTT GAA ATC GAA TTC CCG CGG GCC CGG GAT CCA CCG GTC GCC ACC ATG GTG
How to cite: p12xEGFP-N1 was a gift from Georg Mayr (Addgene plasmid # 122172 ; http://n2t.net/addgene:122172 ; RRID:Addgene_122172)
